>Addgene plasmid #76660 | AMHR2 gRNA (BRDN0001148442) | addgene full sequence | sequence record 186256 | Addgene Assembled Sequence
CCCGGGTGCAAAGATGGATAAAGTTTTAAACAGAGAGGAATCTTTGCAGCTAATGGACCTTCTAGGTCTT
GAAAGGAGTGGGAATTGGCTCCGGTGCCCGTCAGTGGGCAGAGCGCACATCGCCCACAGTCCCCGAGAAG
TTGGGGGGAGGGGTCGGCAATTGATCCGGTGCCTAGAGAAGGTGGCGCGGGGTAAACTGGGAAAGTGATG
TCGTGTACTGGCTCCGCCTTTTTCCCGAGGGTGGGGGAGAACCGTATATAAGTGCAGTAGTCGCCGTGAA
CGTTCTTTTTCGCAACGGGTTTGCCGCCAGAACACAGGTAAGTGCCGTGTGTGGTTCCCGCGGGCCTGGC
CTCTTTACGGGTTATGGCCCTTGCGTGCCTTGAATTACTTCCACCTGGCTGCAGTACGTGATTCTTGATC
CCGAGCTTCGGGTTGGAAGTGGGTGGGAGAGTTCGAGGCCTTGCGCTTAAGGAGCCCCTTCGCCTCGTGC
TTGAGTTGAGGCCTGGCCTGGGCGCTGGGGCCGCCGCGTGCGAATCTGGTGGCACCTTCGCGCCTGTCTC
GCTGCTTTCGATAAGTCTCTAGCCATTTAAAATTTTTGATGACCTGCTGCGACGCTTTTTTTCTGGCAAG
ATAGTCTTGTAAATGCGGGCCAAGATCTGCACACTGGTATTTCGGTTTTTGGGGCCGCGGGCGGCGACGG
GGCCCGTGCGTCCCAGCGCACATGTTCGGCGAGGCGGGGCCTGCGAGCGCGGCCACCGAGAATCGGACGG
GGGTAGTCTCAAGCTGGCCGGCCTGCTCTGGTGCCTGGCCTCGCGCCGCCGTGTATCGCCCCGCCCTGGG
CGGCAAGGCTGGCCCGGTCGGCACCAGTTGCGTGAGCGGAAAGATGGCCGCTTCCCGGCCCTGCTGCAGG
GAGCTCAAAATGGAGGACGCGGCGCTCGGGAGAGCGGGCGGGTGAGTCACCCACACAAAGGAAAAGGGCC
TTTCCGTCCTCAGCCGTCGCTTCATGTGACTCCACGGAGTACCGGGCGCCGTCCAGGCACCTCGATTAGT
TCTCGAGCTTTTGGAGTACGTCGTCTTTAGGTTGGGGGGAGGGGTTTTATGCGATGGAGTTTCCCCACAC
TGAGTGGGTGGAGACTGAAGTTAGGCCAGCTTGGCACTTGATGTAATTCTCCTTGGAATTTGCCCTTTTT
GAGTTTGGATCTTGGTTCATTCTCAAGCCTCAGACAGTGGTTCAAAGTTTTTTTCTTCCATTTCAGGTGT
CGTGACGTACGGCCACCATGACCGAGTACAAGCCCACGGTGCGCCTCGCCACCCGCGACGACGTCCCCAG
GGCCGTACGCACCCTCGCCGCCGCGTTCGCCGACTACCCCGCCACGCGCCACACCGTCGATCCGGACCGC
CACATCGAGCGGGTCACCGAGCTGCAAGAACTCTTCCTCACGCGCGTCGGGCTCGACATCGGCAAGGTGT
GGGTCGCGGACGACGGCGCCGCCGTGGCGGTCTGGACCACGCCGGAGAGCGTCGAAGCGGGGGCGGTGTT
CGCCGAGATCGGCCCGCGCATGGCCGAGTTGAGCGGTTCCCGGCTGGCCGCGCAGCAACAGATGGAAGGC
CTCCTGGCGCCGCACCGGCCCAAGGAGCCCGCGTGGTTCCTGGCCACCGTCGGAGTCTCGCCCGACCACC
AGGGCAAGGGTCTGGGCAGCGCCGTCGTGCTCCCCGGAGTGGAGGCGGCCGAGCGCGCCGGGGTGCCCGC
CTTCCTGGAGACCTCCGCGCCCCGCAACCTCCCCTTCTACGAGCGGCTCGGCTTCACCGTCACCGCCGAC
GTCGAGGTGCCCGAAGGACCGCGCACCTGGTGCATGACCCGCAAGCCCGGTGCCTGAACGCGTTAAGTCG
ACAATCAACCTCTGGATTACAAAATTTGTGAAAGATTGACTGGTATTCTTAACTATGTTGCTCCTTTTAC
GCTATGTGGATACGCTGCTTTAATGCCTTTGTATCATGCTATTGCTTCCCGTATGGCTTTCATTTTCTCC
TCCTTGTATAAATCCTGGTTGCTGTCTCTTTATGAGGAGTTGTGGCCCGTTGTCAGGCAACGTGGCGTGG
TGTGCACTGTGTTTGCTGACGCAACCCCCACTGGTTGGGGCATTGCCACCACCTGTCAGCTCCTTTCCGG
GACTTTCGCTTTCCCCCTCCCTATTGCCACGGCGGAACTCATCGCCGCCTGCCTTGCCCGCTGCTGGACA
GGGGCTCGGCTGTTGGGCACTGACAATTCCGTGGTGTTGTCGGGGAAATCATCGTCCTTTCCTTGGCTGC
TCGCCTGTGTTGCCACCTGGATTCTGCGCGGGACGTCCTTCTGCTACGTCCCTTCGGCCCTCAATCCAGC
GGACCTTCCTTCCCGCGGCCTGCTGCCGGCTCTGCGGCCTCTTCCGCGTCTTCGCCTTCGCCCTCAGACG
AGTCGGATCTCCCTTTGGGCCGCCTCCCCGCGTCGACTTTAAGACCAATGACTTACAAGGCAGCTGTAGA
TCTTAGCCACTTTTTAAAAGAAAAGGGGGGACTGGAAGGGCTAATTCACTCCCAACGAAGACAAGATCTG
CTTTTTGCTTGTACTGGGTCTCTCTGGTTAGACCAGATCTGAGCCTGGGAGCTCTCTGGCTAACTAGGGA
ACCCACTGCTTAAGCCTCAATAAAGCTTGCCTTGAGTGCTTCAAGTAGTGTGTGCCCGTCTGTTGTGTGA
CTCTGGTAACTAGAGATCCCTCAGACCCTTTTAGTCAGTGTGGAAAATCTCTAGCAGTACGTATAGTAGT
TCATGTCATCTTATTATTCAGTATTTATAACTTGCAAAGAAATGAATATCAGAGAGTGAGAGGAACTTGT
TTATTGCAGCTTATAATGGTTACAAATAAAGCAATAGCATCACAAATTTCACAAATAAAGCATTTTTTTC
ACTGCATTCTAGTTGTGGTTTGTCCAAACTCATCAATGTATCTTATCATGTCTGGCTCTAGCTATCCCGC
CCCTAACTCCGCCCATCCCGCCCCTAACTCCGCCCAGTTCCGCCCATTCTCCGCCCCATGGCTGACTAAT
TTTTTTTATTTATGCAGAGGCCGAGGCCGCCTCGGCCTCTGAGCTATTCCAGAAGTAGTGAGGAGGCTTT
TTTGGAGGCCTAGGGACGTACCCAATTCGCCCTATAGTGAGTCGTATTACGCGCGCTCACTGGCCGTCGT
TTTACAACGTCGTGACTGGGAAAACCCTGGCGTTACCCAACTTAATCGCCTTGCAGCACATCCCCCTTTC
GCCAGCTGGCGTAATAGCGAAGAGGCCCGCACCGATCGCCCTTCCCAACAGTTGCGCAGCCTGAATGGCG
AATGGG
[124 nt withheld, positions 3367-3490]
C
[91 nt withheld, positions 3492-3582]
A
[49 nt withheld, positions 3584-3632]
CCTTTGACGTTGGAGTCCACGTTCTTT
[37 nt withheld, positions 3660-3696]
ACCCTATCTCGGTCTATTCTTTTGATTTATAAGGGATTTTGCCGATTTCGGCCTATTGGTTAAAAAATGA
GCTGATTTAACAAAAATTTAACGCGAATTTTAACAAAATATTAACGCTTACAATTTAGGTGGCACTTTTC
GGGGAAATGTGCGCGGAACCCCTATTTGTTTATTTTTCTAAATACATTCAAATATGTATCCGCTCATGAG
ACAATAACCCTGATAAATGCTTCAATAATATTGAAAAAGGAAGAGTATGAGTATTCAACATTTCCGTGTC
GCCCTTATTCCCTTTTTTGCGGCATTTTGCCTTCCTGTTTTTGCTCACCCAGAAACGCTGGTGAAAGTAA
AAGATGCTGAAGATCAGTTGGGTGCACGAGTGGGTTACATCGAACTGGATCTCAACAGCGGTAAGATCCT
TGAGAGTTTTCGCCCCGAAGAACGTTTTCCAATGATGAGCACTTTTAAAGTTCTGCTATGTGGCGCGGTA
TTATCCCGTATTGACGCCGGGCAAGAGCAACTCGGTCGCCGCATACACTATTCTCAGAATGACTTGGTTG
AGTACTCACCAGTCACAGAAAAGCATCTTACGGATGGCATGACAGTAAGAGAATTATGCAGTGCTGCCAT
AACCATGAGTGATAACACTGCGGCCAACTTACTTCTGACAACGATCGGAGGACCGAAGGAGCTAACCGCT
TTTTTGCACAACATGGGGGATCATGTAACTCGCCTTGATCGTTGGGAACCGGAGCTGAATGAAGCCATAC
CAAACGACGAGCGTGACACCACGATGCCTGTAGCAATGGCAACAACGTTGCGCAAACTATTAACTGGCGA
ACTACTTACTCTAGCTTCCCGGCAACAATTAATAGACTGGATGGAGGCGGATAAAGTTGCAGGACCACTT
CTGCGCTCGGCCCTTCCGGCTGGCTGGTTTATTGCTGATAAATCTGGAGCCGGTGAGCGTGGGTCTCGCG
GTATCATTGCAGCACTGGGGCCAGATGGTAAGCCCTCCCGTATCGTAGTTATCTACACGACGGGGAGTCA
GGCAACTATGGATGAACGAAATAGACAGATCGCTGAGATAGGTGCCTCACTGATTAAGCATTGGTAACTG
TCAGACCAAGTTTACTCATATATACTTTAGATTGATTTAAAACTTCATTTTTAATTTAAAAGGATCTAGG
TGAAGATCCTTTTTGATAATCTCATGACCAAAATCCCTTAACGTGAGTTTTCGTTCCACTGAGCGTCAGA
CCCCGTAGAAAAGATCAAAGGATCTTCTTGAGATCCTTTTTTTCTGCGCGTAATCTGCTGCTTGCAAACA
AAAAAACCACCGCTACCAGCGGTGGTTTGTTTGCCGGATCAAGAGCTACCAACTCTTTTTCCGAAGGTAA
CTGGCTTCAGCAGAGCGCAGATACCAAATACTGTTCTTCTAGTGTAGCCGTAGTTAGGCCACCACTTCAA
GAACTCTGTAGCACCGCCTACATACCTCGCTCTGCTAATCCTGTTACCAGTGGCTGCTGCCAGTGGCGAT
AAGTCGTGTCTTACCGGGTTGGACTCAAGACGATAGTTACCGGATAAGGCGCAGCGGTCGGGCTGAACGG
GGGGTTCGTGCACACAGCCCAGCTTGGAGCGAACGACCTACACCGAACTGAGATACCTACAGCGTGAGCT
ATGAGAAAGCGCCACGCTTCCCGAAGGGAGAAAGGCGGACAGGTATCCGGTAAGCGGCAGGGTCGGAACA
GGAGAGCGCACGAGGGAGCTTCCAGGGGGAAACGCCTGGTATCTTTATAGTCCTGTCGGGTTTCGCCACC
TCTGACTTGAGCGTCGATTTTTGTGATGCTCGTCAGGGGGGCGGAGCCTATGGAAAAACGCCAGCAACGC
GGCCTTTTTACGGTTCCTGGCCTTTTGCTGGCCTTTTGCTCACATGTTCTTTCCTGCGTTATCCCCTGAT
TCTGTGGATAACCGTATTACCGCCTTTGAGTGAGCTGATACCGCTCGCCGCAGCCGAACGACCGAGCGCA
GCGAGTCAGTGAGCGAGGAAGCGGAAGAGCGCCCAATACGCAAACCGCCTCTCCCCGCGCGTTGGCCGAT
TCATTAATGCAGCTGGCACGACAGGTTTCCCGACTGGAAAGCGGGCAGTGAGCGCAACGCAATTAATGTG
AGTTAGCTCACTCATTAGGCACCCCAGGCTTTACACTTTATGCTTCCGGCTCGTATGTTGTGTGGAATTG
TGAGCGGATAACAATTTCACACAGGAAACAGCTATGACCATGATTACGCCAAGCGCGCAATTAACCCTCA
CTAAAGGGAACAAAAGCTGGAGCTGCAAGCTTAATGTAGTCTTATGCAATACTCTTGTAGTCTTGCAACA
TGGTAACGATGAGTTAGCAACATGCCTTACAAGGAGAGAAAAAGCACCGTGCATGCCGATTGGTGGAAGT
AAGGTGGTACGATCGTGCCTTATTAGGAAGGCAACAGACGGGTCTGACATGGATTGGACGAACCACTGAA
TTGCCGCATTGCAGAGATATTGTATTTAAGTGCCTAGCTCGATACATAAACGGGTCTCTCTGGTTAGACC
AGATCTGAGCCTGGGAGCTCTCTGGCTAACTAGGGAACCCACTGCTTAAGCCTCAATAAAGCTTGCCTTG
AGTGCTTCAAGTAGTGTGTGCCCGTCTGTTGTGTGACTCTGGTAACTAGAGATCCCTCAGACCCTTTTAG
TCAGTGTGGAAAATCTCTAGCAGTGGCGCCCGAACAGGGACTTGAAAGCGAAAGGGAAACCAGAGGAGCT
CTCTCGACGCAGGACTCGGCTTGCTGAAGCGCGCACGGCAAGAGGCGAGGGGCGGCGACTGGTGAGTACG
CCAAAAATTTTGACTAGCGGAGGCTAGAAGGAGAGAGATGGGTGCGAGAGCGTCAGTATTAAGCGGGGGA
GAATTAGATCGCGATGGGAAAAAATTCGGTTAAGGCCAGGGGGAAAGAAAAAATATAAATTAAAACATAT
AGTATGGGCAAGCAGGGAGCTAGAACGATTCGCAGTTAATCCTGGCCTGTTAGAAACATCAGAAGGCTGT
AGACAAATACTGGGACAGCTACAACCATCCCTTCAGACAGGATCAGAAGAACTTAGATCATTATATAATA
CAGTAGCAACCCTCTATTGTGTGCATCAAAGGATAGAGATAAAAGACACCAAGGAAGCTTTAGACAAGAT
AGAGGAAGAGCAAAACAAAAGTAAGACCACCGCACAGCAAGCGGCCGCTGATCTTCAGACCTGGAGGAGG
AGATATGAGGGACAATTGGAGAAGTGAATTATATAAATATAAAGTAGTAAAAATTGAACCATTAGGAGTA
GCACCCACCAAGGCAAAGAGAAGAGTGGTGCAGAGAGAAAAAAGAGCAGTGGGAATAGGAGCTTTGTTCC
TTGGGTTCTTGGGAGCAGCAGGAAGCACTATGGGCGCAGCGTCAATGACGCTGACGGTACAGGCCAGACA
ATTATTGTCTGGTATAGTGCAGCAGCAGAACAATTTGCTGAGGGCTATTGAGGCGCAACAGCATCTGTTG
CAACTCACAGTCTGGGGCATCAAGCAGCTCCAGGCAAGAATCCTGGCTGTGGAAAGATACCTAAAGGATC
AACAGCTCCTGGGGATTTGGGGTTGCTCTGGAAAACTCATTTGCACCACTGCTGTGCCTTGGAATGCTAG
TTGGAGTAATAAATCTCTGGAACAGATTTGGAATCACACGACCTGGATGGAGTGGGACAGAGAAATTAAC
AATTACACAAGCTTAATACACTCCTTAATTGAAGAATCGCAAAACCAGCAAGAAAAGAATGAACAAGAAT
TATTGGAATTAGATAAATGGGCAAGTTTGTGGAATTGGTTTAACATAACAAATTGGCTGTGGTATATAAA
ATTATTCATAATGATAGTAGGAGGCTTGGTAGGTTTAAGAATAGTTTTTGCTGTACTTTCTATAGTGAAT
AGAGTTAGGCAGGGATATTCACCATTATCGTTTCAGACCCACCTCCCAACCCCGAGGGGACCCAGAGAGG
GCCTATTTCCCATGATTCCTTCATATTTGCATATACGATACAAGGCTGTTAGAGAGATAATTAGAATTAA
TTTGACTGTAAACACAAAGATATTAGTACAAAATACGTGACGTAGAAAGTAATAATTTCTTGGGTAGTTT
GCAGTTTTAAAATTATGTTTTAAAATGGACTATCATATGCTTACCGTAACTTGAAAGTATTTCGATTTCT
TGGCTTTATATATCTTGTGGAAAGGACGAAACACCGCCCACAGGCCAATATAAACCGTTTTAGAGCTAGA
AATAGCAAGTTAAAATAAGGCTAGTCCGTTATCAACTTGAAAAAGTGGCACCGAGTCGGTGCTTTTTTAA
GCTTGGCGTAACTAGATCTTGAGACAAATGGCAGTATTCATCCACAATTTTAAAAGAAAAGGGGGGATTG
GGGGGTACAGTGCAGGGGAAAGAATAGTAGACATAATAGCAACAGACATACAAACTAAAGAATTACAAAA
ACAAATTACAAAAATTCAAAATTTTCGGGTTTATTACAGGGACAGCAGAGATCCACTTTGGCGCCGGCTC
GAGGGGG
Features (pLannotate 1.2.2; 29 found; start..end, strand, type, name):
     14..80      +  CDS            small t antigen (fragment): SV40 (simian virus 40) small t antigen
    106..317     +  promoter       EF-1α core promoter: core promoter for human elongation factor EF-1α
    318..1256    +  intron         EF-1α intron A: intron upstream of the start codon of human EF-1α
   1278..1877    +  CDS            PuroR (fragment): puromycin N-acetyltransferase; pac from Streptomyces; confers resistance to puromycin
   1893..2481    +  misc_feature   WPRE: woodchuck hepatitis virus posttranscriptional regulatory element
   2532..2551    +  misc_feature   cPPT/CTS (fragment): central polypurine tract and central termination sequence of HIV-1
   2553..2786    +  LTR            3' LTR (ΔU3): self-inactivating 3' long terminal repeat (LTR) from HIV-1
   2864..2985    +  polyA_signal   SV40 poly(A) signal: SV40 polyadenylation signal
   3025..3160    +  rep_origin     SV40 ori: SV40 origin of replication
   3181..3199    -  promoter       T7 promoter: promoter for bacteriophage T7 RNA polymerase
   3207..3362    +  CDS            lacZα (fragment): LacZα fragment of β-galactosidase; lacZ fragment
   3367..3795    +  rep_origin     f1 ori (sequence partly withheld): f1 bacteriophage origin of replication; arrow indicates direction of (+) strand synthesis
   3848..3952    +  promoter       AmpR promoter: bla
   3953..4813    +  CDS            AmpR: β-lactamase; bla; confers resistance to ampicillin, carbenicillin, and related antibiotics
   4984..5572    +  rep_origin     ori: high-copy-number ColE1/pMB1/pBR322/pUC origin of replication
   5755..5847    +  CDS            lacI (fragment): lac repressor; lacI; The lac repressor binds to the lac operator to inhibit transcription in E. coli. This inhibition can be relieved by adding lactose or isopropyl-β-D-thiogalactopyranoside (IPTG).
   5860..5881    +  protein_bind   CAP binding site: CAP binding activates transcription in the presence of cAMP. E. coli catabolite activator protein
   5896..5926    +  promoter       lac promoter: promoter for the E. coli lac operon
   5934..5950    +  protein_bind   lac operator: The lac repressor binds to the lac operator to inhibit transcription in E. coli. This inhibition can be relieved by adding lactose or isopropyl-β-D-thiogalactopyranoside (IPTG). lac repressor encoded by lacI
   5995..6013    +  promoter       T3 promoter: promoter for bacteriophage T3 RNA polymerase
   6041..6267    +  promoter       RSV promoter: Rous sarcoma virus enhancer/promoter
   6268..6448    +  LTR            5' LTR (truncated): truncated 5' long terminal repeat (LTR) from HIV-1
   6495..6620    +  misc_feature   HIV-1 Ψ: packaging signal of human immunodeficiency virus type 1
   6604..6967    +  CDS            HIV-1 gag (fragment): gag protein from human immunodeficiency virus 1; gag
   7113..7346    +  misc_feature   RRE: The Rev response element (RRE) of HIV-1 allows for Rev-dependent mRNA export from the nucleus to the cytoplasm.
   7723..7749    +  CDS            Rev (fragment): human immunodeficiency virus 1 (HIV-1) Rev protein; rev; enhances nuclear export of unspliced and incompletely spliced viral mRNAs
   7753..7993    +  promoter       U6 promoter: RNA polymerase III promoter for human U6 snRNA
   8023..8098    +  misc_RNA       gRNA scaffold: guide RNA scaffold for the Streptococcus pyogenes CRISPR/Cas9 system
   8154..8271    +  misc_feature   cPPT/CTS: central polypurine tract and central termination sequence of HIV-1
