[The description below was written by a language model from this plasmid's Addgene catalogue record and pLannotate feature annotations shown in this document.]
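Description:
AMHR2 gRNA (BRDN0001148442) is a third-generation lentiviral CRISPR guide plasmid built on the lentiGuide-Puro backbone, carrying a single guide RNA directed against human AMHR2 (anti-Müllerian hormone receptor type 2, also known as MISRII). The guide was designed against several AMHR2 reference transcripts and belongs to a human kinome gRNA collection. In bacteria the 8.3 kb plasmid is maintained at high copy through a ColE1/pUC-type origin and selected with ampicillin via the β-lactamase gene. An f1 origin, an SV40 origin and remnants of lac and phage-promoter cloning elements also sit in the backbone.

The viral genome is driven by an RSV promoter fused to a truncated HIV-1 5' LTR, which makes transcription in packaging cells Tat-independent. It is followed by the Ψ packaging signal with a partial gag sequence and by the Rev response element for nuclear export of the full-length RNA. The payload begins with a human U6 RNA polymerase III promoter that expresses the AMHR2 spacer joined to the Streptococcus pyogenes Cas9 guide scaffold. Next come a cPPT/CTS element that aids nuclear import and an EF-1α promoter with its intron A driving puromycin N-acetyltransferase, which allows selection of transduced mammalian cells. A WPRE enhances transcript stability and expression. The self-inactivating ΔU3 3' LTR disables LTR promoter activity after integration.

The plasmid does not encode Cas9. It is meant to be packaged into lentivirus and delivered to cells that already express Cas9, or used together with a separate Cas9 lentiviral vector, to disrupt AMHR2 in human cells.
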