Addgene plasmid #76660: AMHR2 gRNA (BRDN0001148442)
Purpose: 3rd generation lentiviral gRNA plasmid targeting human AMHR2
Depositing lab: John Doench & David Root. Depositing organization: Broad Institute. Publication: Optimized sgRNA design to maximize activity and minimize off-target effects of CRISPR-Cas9. Doench JG, Fusi N, Sullender M, Hegde M, Vaimberg EW, Donovan KF, Smith I, Tothova Z, Wilen C, Orchard R, Virgin HW, Listgarten J, Root DE. Nat Biotechnol. 2016 Jan 18. doi: 10.1038/nbt.3437. PubMed 26780180.
Backbone
  Vector backbone: lentiGuide-Puro
  Backbone manufacturer: Zhang Lab (Addgene plasmid # 52963)
  Vector type: Mammalian Expression, Lentiviral, CRISPR
  Selectable markers: Puromycin
Growth in bacteria
  Bacterial resistance: Ampicillin, 100 μg/mL
  Growth temperature: 37°C
  Growth strain: DH5alpha
  Copy number: High Copy
Gene/Insert
  Gene/Insert name: AMHR2 (alt names: AMHR2; NM_001164690.1)
  gRNA/shRNA sequence: CCCACAGGCCAATATAAACC
  Species: H. sapiens (human)
  Entrez Gene: AMHR2 (a.k.a. AMHR, MISR2, MISRII, MRII)
  Promoter: hU6
  Cloning method: Unknown
  Sequencing primers: 5′ U6-F; 3′ pS2-R
Terms and licenses: Academic/Nonprofit Terms; Industry Terms: Not Available to Industry
Depositor comments: The gRNA was designed to target the following Genbank reference sequence(s): NM_001164690.1,NM_001164691.1,NM_020547.2. Note that this plasmid does NOT contain Cas9. It should be used in conjunction with lentiCas9-Blast (Addgene #52962) or otherwise with cell lines already expressing Cas9. Browse the full kinome gRNA library at http://www.addgene.org/pooled-library/broadgpp-human-kinome/ or visit http://www.broadinstitute.org/rnai/public/ for detailed protocols and information.
How to cite: AMHR2 gRNA (BRDN0001148442) was a gift from John Doench & David Root (Addgene plasmid # 76660 ; http://n2t.net/addgene:76660 ; RRID:Addgene_76660)
