>Addgene plasmid #76660 | AMHR2 gRNA (BRDN0001148442) | depositor partial sequence | sequence record 144120 | Target Sequence
CCCACAGGCCAATATAAACC
