>Addgene plasmid #76660 | AMHR2 gRNA (BRDN0001148442) | addgene partial sequence | sequence record 186255 | hU6-F
TAGAAAGTAATAATTTCTTGGGTAGTTTGCAGTTTTAAAATTATGTTTTAAAATGGACTATCATATGCTT
ACCGTAACTTGAAAGTATTTCGATTTCTTGGCTTTATATATCTTGTGGAAAGGACGAAACACCGCCCACA
GGCCAATATAAACCGTTTTAGAGCTAGAAATAGCAAGTTAAAATAAGGCTAGTCCGTTATCAACTTGAAA
AAGTGGCACCGAGTCGGTGCTTTTTTAAGCTTGGCGTAACTAGATCTTGAGACAAATGGCAGTATTCATC
CACAATTTTAAAAGAAAAGGGGGGATTGGGGGGTACAGTGCAGGGGAAAGAATAGTAGACATAATAGCAA
CAGACATACAAACTAAAGAATTACAAAAACAAATTACAAAAATTCAAAATTTTCGGGTTTATTACAGGGA
CAGCAGAGATCCACTTTGGCGCCGGCTCGAGGGGGCCCGGGTGCAAAGATGGATAAAGTTTTAAACAGAG
AGGAATCTTTGCAGCTAATGGACCTTCTAGGTCTTGAAAGGAGTGGGAATTGGCTCCGGTGCCCGTCAGT
GGGCAGAGCG
